>Addgene plasmid #204552 | pHis-3xFLAG-CMV14-CYB5R3 K214R | addgene full sequence | sequence record 403729 | Addgene NGS Result
CCATTCGCCATTCAGGCTGCGCAACTGTTGGGAAGGGCGATCGGTGCGGGCCTCTTCGCTATTACGCCAG
CTGGCGAAAGGGGGATGTGCTGCAAGGCGATTAAGTTGGGTAACGCCAGGGTTTTCCCAGTCACGACGTT
GTAAAACGACGGCCAGTGCCAAGCTGATCTATACATTGAATCAATATTGGCAATTAGCCATATTAGTCAT
TGGTTATATAGCATAAATCAATATTGGCTATTGGCCATTGCATACGTTGTATCTATATCATAATATGTAC
ATTTATATTGGCTCATGTCCAATATGACCGCCATGTTGACATTGATTATTGACTAGTTATTAATAGTAAT
CAATTACGGGGTCATTAGTTCATAGCCCATATATGGAGTTCCGCGTTACATAACTTACGGTAAATGGCCC
GCCTGGCTGACCGCCCAACGACCCCCGCCCATTGACGTCAATAATGACGTATGTTCCCATAGTAACGCCA
ATAGGGACTTTCCATTGACGTCAATGGGTGGAGTATTTACGGTAAACTGCCCACTTGGCAGTACATCAAG
TGTATCATATGCCAAGTCCGCCCCCTATTGACGTCAATGACGGTAAATGGCCCGCCTGGCATTATGCCCA
GTACATGACCTTACGGGACTTTCCTACTTGGCAGTACATCTACGTATTAGTCATCGCTATTACCATGGTG
ATGCGGTTTTGGCAGTACACCAATGGGCGTGGATAGCGGTTTGACTCACGGGGATTTCCAAGTCTCCACC
CCATTGACGTCAATGGGAGTTTGTTTTGGCACCAAAATCAACGGGACTTTCCAAAATGTCGTAATAACCC
CGCCCCGTTGACGCAAATGGGCGGTAGGCGTGTACGGTGGGAGGTCTATATAAGCAGAGCTCGTTTAGTG
AACCGTCAGAATTAAGCTTATGGGGGCCCAGCTCAGCACGTTGGGCCATATGGTGCTCTTCCCAGTCTGG
TTCCTGTACAGTCTGCTCATGAAGCTGTTCCAGCGCTCCACGCCAGCCATCACCCTCGAGAGCCCGGACA
TCAAGTACCCGCTGCGGCTCATCGACCGGGAGATCATCAGCCATGACACCCGGCGCTTCCGCTTTGCCCT
GCCGTCACCCCAGCACATCCTGGGCCTCCCTGTCGGCCAGCACATCTACCTCTCGGCTCGAATTGATGGA
AACCTGGTCGTCCGGCCCTATACACCCATCTCCAGCGATGATGACAAGGGCTTCGTGGACCTGGTCATCA
AGGTTTACTTCAAGGACACCCATCCCAAGTTTCCCGCTGGAGGGAAGATGTCTCAGTACCTGGAGAGCAT
GCAGATTGGAGACACCATTGAGTTCCGGGGCCCCAGTGGGCTGCTGGTCTACCAGGGCAAAGGGAAGTTC
GCCATCCGACCTGACAAAAAGTCCAACCCTATCATCAGGACAGTGAAGTCTGTGGGCATGATCGCGGGAG
GGACAGGCATCACCCCGATGCTGCAGGTGATCCGCGCCATCATGAAGGACCCTGATGACCACACTGTGTG
CCACCTGCTCTTTGCCAACCAGACCGAGAGGGACATCCTGCTGCGACCTGAGCTGGAGGAACTCAGGAAC
AAACATTCTGCACGCTTCAAGCTCTGGTACACGCTGGACAGAGCCCCTGAAGCCTGGGACTACGGCCAGG
GCTTCGTGAATGAGGAGATGATCCGGGACCACCTTCCACCCCCAGAGGAGGAGCCGCTGGTGCTGATGTG
TGGCCCCCCACCCATGATCCAGTACGCCTGCCTTCCCAACCTGGACCACGTGGGCCACCCCACGGAGCGC
TGCTTCGTCTTCTCTAGAGGATCCCATCATCACCATCACCACAGATCCCGGGCTGACTACAAAGACCATG
ACGGTGATTATAAAGATCATGACATCGACTACAAGGATGACGATGACAAGTAGTGATCCCGGGTGGCATC
CCTGTGACCCCTCCCCAGTGCCTCTCCTGGCCCTGGAAGTTGCCACTCCAGTGCCCACCAGCCTTGTCCT
AATAAAATTAAGTTGCATCATTTTGTCTGACTAGGTGTCCTTCTATAATATTATGGGGTGGAGGGGGGTG
GTATGGAGCAAGGGGCAAGTTGGGAAGACAACCTGTAGGGCCTGCGGGGTCTATTGGGAACCAAGCTGGA
GTGCAGTGGCACAATCTTGGCTCACTGCAATCTCCGCCTCCTGGGTTCAAGCGATTCTCCTGCCTCAGCC
TCCCGAGTTGTTGGGATTCCAGGCATGCATGACCAGGCTCAGCTAATTTTTGTTTTTTTGGTAGAGACGG
GGTTTCACCATATTGGCCAGGCTGGTCTCCAACTCCTAATCTCAGGTGATCTACCCACCTTGGCCTCCCA
AATTGCTGGGATTACAGGCGTGAACCACTGCTCCCTTCCCTGTCCTTCTGATTTTAAAATAACTATACCA
GCAGGAGGACGTCCAGACACAGCATAGGCTACCTGGCCATGCCCAACCGGTGGGACATTTGAGTTGCTTG
CTTGGCACTGTCCTCTCATGCGTTGGGTCCACTCAGTAGATGCCTGTTGAATTGGGTACGCGGCCAGCTT
GGCTGTGGAATGTGTGTCAGTTAGGGTGTGGAAAGTCCCCAGGCTCCCCAGCAGGCAGAAGTATGCAAAG
CATGCATCTCAATTAGTCAGCAACCAGGTGTGGAAAGTCCCCAGGCTCCCCAGCAGGCAGAAGTATGCAA
AGCATGCATCTCAATTAGTCAGCAACCATAGTCCCGCCCCTAACTCCGCCCATCCCGCCCCTAACTCCGC
CCAGTTCCGCCCATTCTCCGCCCCATGGCTGACTAATTTTTTTTATTTATGCAGAGGCCGAGGCCGCCTC
GGCCTCTGAGCTATTCCAGAAGTAGTGAGGAGGCTTTTTTGGAGGAATTGATCAGCTTGGGATCTGATCA
AGAGACAGGATGAGGATCGTTTCGCATGATTGAACAAGATGGATTGCACGCAGGTTCTCCGGCCGCTTGG
GTGGAGAGGCTATTCGGCTATGACTGGGCACAACAGACAATCGGCTGCTCTGATGCCGCCGTGTTCCGGC
TGTCAGCGCAGGGGCGCCCGGTTCTTTTTGTCAAGACCGACCTGTCCGGTGCCCTGAATGAACTGCAGGA
CGAGGCAGCGCGGCTATCGTGGCTGGCCACGACGGGCGTTCCTTGCGCAGCTGTGCTCGACGTTGTCACT
GAAGCGGGAAGGGACTGGCTGCTATTGGGCGAAGTGCCGGGGCAGGATCTCCTGTCATCTCACCTTGCTC
CTGCCGAGAAAGTATCCATCATGGCTGATGCAATGCGGCGGCTGCATACGCTTGATCCGGCTACCTGCCC
ATTCGACCACCAAGCGAAACATCGCATCGAGCGAGCACGTACTCGGATGGAAGCCGGTCTTGTCGATCAG
GATGATCTGGACGAAGAGCATCAGGGGCTCGCGCCAGCCGAACTGTTCGCCAGGCTCAAGGCGCGCATGC
CCGACGGCGAGGATCTCGTCGTGACCCATGGCGATGCCTGCTTGCCGAATATCATGGTGGAAAATGGCCG
CTTTTCTGGATTCATCGACTGTGGCCGGCTGGGTGTGGCGGACCGCTATCAGGACATAGCGTTGGCTACC
CGTGATATTGCTGAAGAGCTTGGCGGCGAATGGGCTGACCGCTTCCTCGTGCTTTACGGTATCGCCGCTC
CCGATTCGCAGCGCATCGCCTTCTATCGCCTTCTTGACGAGTTCTTCTGAGCGGGACTCTGGGGTTCGAA
ATGACCGACCAAGCGACGCCCAACCTGCCATCACGAGATTTCGATTCCACCGCCGCCTTCTATGAAAGGT
TGGGCTTCGGAATCGTTTTCCGGGACGCCGGCTGGATGATCCTCCAGCGCGGGGATCTCATGCTGGAGTT
CTTCGCCCACCCCGGGCTCGATCCCCTCGCGAGTTGGTTCAGCTGCTGCCTGAGGCTGGACGACCTCGCG
GAGTTCTACCGGCAGTGCAAATCCGTCGGCATCCAGGAAACCAGCAGCGGCTATCCGCGCATCCATGCCC
CCGAACTGCAGGAGTGGGGAGGCACGATGGCCGCTTTGGTCGACCCGGACGGGACGCTCCTGCGCCTGAT
ACAGAACGAATTGCTTGCAGGCATCTCATGAGTGTGTCTTCCCGTTTTCCGCCTGAGGTCACTGCGTGGA
TGGAGCGCTGGCGCCTGCTGCGCGACGGCGAGCTGCTCACCACCCACTCGCCAAGCTGGAACCGTAAAAA
GGCCGCGTTGCTGGCGTTTTTCCATAGGCTCCGCCGATCATAATCAGCCATACCACATTTGTAGAGGTTT
TACTTGCTTTAAAAAACCTCCCACACCTCCCCCTGAACCTGAAACATAAAATGAATGCAATTGTTGTTGT
TAACTTGTTTATTGCAGCTTATAATGGTTACAAATAAAGCAATAGCATCACAAATTTCACAAATAAAGCA
TTTTTTTCACTGCATTCTAGTTGTGGTTTGTCCAAACTCATCAATGTATCTTATCATGTCTGGATCAATT
CCCTATAGTGAGTCGTATTAAATTCGTAATCATGTCATAGCTGTTTCCTGTGTGAAATTGTTATCCGCTC
ACAATTCCACACAACATACGAGCCGGAAGCATAAAGTGTAAAGCCTGGGGTGCCTAATGAGTGAGCTAAC
TCACATTAATTGCGTTGCGCTCACTGCCCGCTTTCCAGTCGGGAAACCTGTCGTGCCAGCTGCATTAATG
AATCGGCCAACGCGCGGGGAGAGGCGGTTTGCGTATTGGGCGCTCTTCCGCTTCCTCGCTCACTGACTCG
CTGCGCTCGGTCGTTCGGCTGCGGCGAGCGGTATCAGCTCACTCAAAGGCGGTAATACGGTTATCCACAG
AATCAGGGGATAACGCAGGAAAGAACATGTGAGCAAAAGGCCAGCAAAAGGCCAGGAACCGTAAAAAGGC
CGCGTTGCTGGCGTTTTTCCATAGGCTCCGCCCCCCTGACGAGCATCACAAAAATCGACGCTCAAGTCAG
AGGTGGCGAAACCCGACAGGACTATAAAGATACCAGGCGTTTCCCCCTGGAAGCTCCCTCGTGCGCTCTC
CTGTTCCGACCCTGCCGCTTACCGGATACCTGTCCGCCTTTCTCCCTTCGGGAAGCGTGGCGCTTTCTCA
TAGCTCACGCTGTAGGTATCTCAGTTCGGTGTAGGTCGTTCGCTCCAAGCTGGGCTGTGTGCACGAACCC
CCCGTTCAGCCCGACCGCTGCGCCTTATCCGGTAACTATCGTCTTGAGTCCAACCCGGTAAGACACGACT
TATCGCCACTGGCAGCAGCCACTGGTAACAGGATTAGCAGAGCGAGGTATGTAGGCGGTGCTACAGAGTT
CTTGAAGTGGTGGCCTAACTACGGCTACACTAGAAGAACAGTATTTGGTATCTGCGCTCTGCTGAAGCCA
GTTACCTTCGGAAAAAGAGTTGGTAGCTCTTGATCCGGCAAACAAACCACCGCTGGTAGCGGTGGTTTTT
TTGTTTGCAAGCAGCAGATTACGCGCAGAAAAAAAGGATCTCAAGAAGATCCTTTGATCTTTTCTACGGG
GTCTGACGCTCAGTGGAACGAAAACTCACGTTAAGGGATTTTGGTCATGAGATTATCAAAAAGGATCTTC
ACCTAGATCCTTTTAAATTAAAAATGAAGTTTTAAATCAATCTAAAGTATATATGAGTAAACTTGGTCTG
ACAGTTACCAATGCTTAATCAGTGAGGCACCTATCTCAGCGATCTGTCTATTTCGTTCATCCATAGTTGC
CTGACTCCCCGTCGTGTAGATAACTACGATACGGGAGGGCTTACCATCTGGCCCCAGTGCTGCAATGATA
CCGCGAGACCCACGCTCACCGGCTCCAGATTTATCAGCAATAAACCAGCCAGCCGGAAGGGCCGAGCGCA
GAAGTGGTCCTGCAACTTTATCCGCCTCCATCCAGTCTATTAATTGTTGCCGGGAAGCTAGAGTAAGTAG
TTCGCCAGTTAATAGTTTGCGCAACGTTGTTGCCATTGCTACAGGCATCGTGGTGTCACGCTCGTCGTTT
GGTATGGCTTCATTCAGCTCCGGTTCCCAACGATCAAGGCGAGTTACATGATCCCCCATGTTGTGCAAAA
AAGCGGTTAGCTCCTTCGGTCCTCCGATCGTTGTCAGAAGTAAGTTGGCCGCAGTGTTATCACTCATGGT
TATGGCAGCACTGCATAATTCTCTTACTGTCATGCCATCCGTAAGATGCTTTTCTGTGACTGGTGAGTAC
TCAACCAAGTCATTCTGAGAATAGTGTATGCGGCGACCGAGTTGCTCTTGCCCGGCGTCAATACGGGATA
ATACCGCGCCACATAGCAGAACTTTAAAAGTGCTCATCATTGGAAAACGTTCTTCGGGGCGAAAACTCTC
AAGGATCTTACCGCTGTTGAGATCCAGTTCGATGTAACCCACTCGTGCACCCAACTGATCTTCAGCATCT
TTTACTTTCACCAGCGTTTCTGGGTGAGCAAAAACAGGAAGGCAAAATGCCGCAAAAAAGGGAATAAGGG
CGACACGGAAATGTTGAATACTCATACTCTTCCTTTTTCAATATTATTGAAGCATTTATCAGGGTTATTG
TCTCATGAGCGGATACATATTTGAATGTATTTAGAAAAATAAACAAATAGGGGTTCCGCGCACATTTCCC
CGAAAAGTGCCACCTG
[124 nt withheld, positions 6737-6860]
C
[91 nt withheld, positions 6862-6952]
A
[49 nt withheld, positions 6954-7002]
CCTTTGACGTTGGAGTCCACGTTCTTT
[37 nt withheld, positions 7030-7066]
ACCCTATCTCGGTCTATTCTTTTGATTTATAAGGGATTTTGCCGATTTCGGCCTATTGGTTAAAAAATGA
GCTGATTTAACAAAAATTTAACGCGAATTTTAACAAAATATTAACGCTTACAATTT
Features (pLannotate 1.2.2; 22 found; start..end, strand, type, name):
      4..158     -  CDS            lacZα (fragment): LacZα fragment of β-galactosidase; lacZ fragment
    318..697     +  enhancer       CMV enhancer: human cytomegalovirus immediate early enhancer
    699..898     +  promoter       CMV promoter: human cytomegalovirus (CMV) immediate early promoter
    930..1832    +  CDS            CYB5R3: NB5R3_HUMAN - Also known as DIA1. Experimental evidence at protein level: Swiss-Prot protein existence level 1. Desaturation and elongation of fatty acids, cholesterol biosynthesis, drug metabolism, and, in erythrocyte, methemoglobin reduction. From Homo sapiens (Human).
   1875..1940    +  CDS            3xFLAG: three tandem FLAG® epitope tags, followed by an enterokinase cleavage site
   1951..2573    +  polyA_signal   hGH poly(A) signal: human growth hormone polyadenylation signal
   2615..2912    +  promoter       SV40 promoter: SV40 enhancer and early promoter
   2966..3757    +  CDS            neo: KKA2_KLEPN - Also known as kan, nptII. Experimental evidence at protein level: Swiss-Prot protein existence level 1. Resistance to kanamycin, neomycin, paromomycin, ribostamycin, butirosin and gentamicin B. From Klebsiella pneumoniae.
   3781..4158    +  CDS            ble: BLE_KLEPN - Experimental evidence at protein level: Swiss-Prot protein existence level 1. Binding protein with a strong affinity to the bleomycin family of antibiotics. Binds to CL990; an antimitotic-antibiotic compound. From Klebsiella pneumoniae.
   4200..4259    +  CDS            str (fragment): STR_KLEPN - Protein inferred from homology: Swiss-Prot protein existence level 3. The aminoglycoside phosphotransferases achieve inactivation of their antibiotic substrates by phosphorylation. From Klebsiella pneumoniae.
   4282..4305    -  rep_origin     CloDF13 ori (fragment): Plasmids containing the CloDF13 (CDF) origin of replication can be propagated in E. coli cells that contain additional plasmids with compatible origins.
   4306..4389    +  CDS            large T antigen (fragment): large T antigen from SV40 (simian virus 40)
   4412..4546    +  polyA_signal   SV40 poly(A) signal: SV40 polyadenylation signal
   4552..4570    -  promoter       T7 promoter: promoter for bacteriophage T7 RNA polymerase
   4608..4624    -  protein_bind   lac operator: The lac repressor binds to the lac operator to inhibit transcription in E. coli. This inhibition can be relieved by adding lactose or isopropyl-β-D-thiogalactopyranoside (IPTG). lac repressor encoded by lacI
   4632..4662    -  promoter       lac promoter: promoter for the E. coli lac operon
   4677..4698    -  protein_bind   CAP binding site: CAP binding activates transcription in the presence of cAMP. E. coli catabolite activator protein
   4711..4803    -  CDS            lacI (fragment): lac repressor; lacI; The lac repressor binds to the lac operator to inhibit transcription in E. coli. This inhibition can be relieved by adding lactose or isopropyl-β-D-thiogalactopyranoside (IPTG).
   4986..5574    -  rep_origin     ori: high-copy-number ColE1/pMB1/pBR322/pUC origin of replication
   5745..6605    -  CDS            AmpR: β-lactamase; bla; confers resistance to ampicillin, carbenicillin, and related antibiotics
   6606..6710    -  promoter       AmpR promoter: bla
   6737..7165    +  rep_origin     f1 ori (sequence partly withheld): f1 bacteriophage origin of replication; arrow indicates direction of (+) strand synthesis
