[The description below was written by a language model from this plasmid's Addgene catalogue record and pLannotate feature annotations shown in this document.]
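Description:
pHis-3xFLAG-CMV14-CYB5R3 K214R is a mammalian expression plasmid of about 7.2 kb, built on the p3xFLAG-CMV-14 backbone, that produces human CYB5R3 (NADH-cytochrome b5 reductase 3, also known as DIA1 or B5R) carrying a lysine-to-arginine substitution at position 214. The CYB5R3 coding sequence sits directly downstream of the human cytomegalovirus immediate-early enhancer and promoter. It is followed by a 3xFLAG epitope, so the protein is tagged at its C-terminus, and the transcript is terminated by the human growth hormone polyadenylation signal. Although the plasmid name includes "His", no polyhistidine tag is annotated in the feature table, and the record does not explain that part of the name. The restriction sites used for cloning are also not recorded.

In E. coli the plasmid is maintained at high copy through a ColE1/pUC-type origin and selected with ampicillin via the β-lactamase gene. An f1 origin is also present, which can allow single-stranded DNA production. A second mammalian cassette consists of the SV40 enhancer/early promoter driving the neomycin phosphotransferase gene, ending in an SV40 poly(A) signal, which would permit G418 selection of stable transfectants. The adjacent ble and partial str annotations appear to be Tn5-derived sequence carried along with neo. The lacZα, lacI, lac promoter/operator, T7 promoter and CloDF13 hits are short backbone fragments rather than functional modules.

The associated publication concerns regulation of ER-phagy through ufmylation of CYB5R3. The K214R change removes a lysine side chain, which is consistent with use as a modification-deficient mutant for comparison with wild-type protein, detected or immunoprecipitated through the FLAG tag. The record itself does not state the role of this residue.
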