Addgene plasmid #204552: pHis-3xFLAG-CMV14-CYB5R3 K214R
Purpose: Expresses 3xFLAG-tagged CYB5R3 K214R in mammalian cells
Depositing lab: Masaaki Komatsu. Depositing organization: Juntendo University. Publication: The UFM1 system regulates ER-phagy through the ufmylation of CYB5R3. Ishimura R, El-Gowily AH, Noshiro D, Komatsu-Hirota S, Ono Y, Shindo M, Hatta T, Abe M, Uemura T, Lee-Okada HC, Mohamed TM, Yokomizo T, Ueno T, Sakimura K, Natsume T, Sorimachi H, Inada T, Waguri S, Noda NN, Komatsu M. Nat Commun. 2022 Dec 21;13(1):7857. doi: 10.1038/s41467-022-35501-0. PubMed 36543799.
Backbone
  Vector backbone: p3_FLAG-CMV14
  Vector type: Mammalian Expression
Growth in bacteria
  Bacterial resistance: Ampicillin, 100 μg/mL
  Growth temperature: 37°C
  Growth strain: DH5alpha
  Copy number: High Copy
Gene/Insert
  Gene/Insert name: CYB5R3
  Species: H. sapiens (human)
  Mutation: K214R
  Entrez Gene: CYB5R3 (a.k.a. B5R, DIA1)
  Cloning method: Restriction Enzyme; 5′ cloning site Unknown (unknown if destroyed); 3′ cloning site Unknown (unknown if destroyed)
Terms and licenses: Academic/Nonprofit Terms; Industry Terms: Not Available to Industry
How to cite: pHis-3xFLAG-CMV14-CYB5R3 K214R was a gift from Masaaki Komatsu (Addgene plasmid # 204552 ; http://n2t.net/addgene:204552 ; RRID:Addgene_204552)
